>Addgene plasmid #201121 | pLV[Exp]-Puro-EF-1α>{H2B-RFP} | addgene full sequence | sequence record 394654 | Addgene NGS Result
AATGTAGTCTTATGCAATACTCTTGTAGTCTTGCAACATGGTAACGATGAGTTAGCAACATGCCTTACAA
GGAGAGAAAAAGCACCGTGCATGCCGATTGGTGGAAGTAAGGTGGTACGATCGTGCCTTATTAGGAAGGC
AACAGACGGGTCTGACATGGATTGGACGAACCACTGAATTGCCGCATTGCAGAGATATTGTATTTAAGTG
CCTAGCTCGATACATAAACGGGTCTCTCTGGTTAGACCAGATCTGAGCCTGGGAGCTCTCTGGCTAACTA
GGGAACCCACTGCTTAAGCCTCAATAAAGCTTGCCTTGAGTGCTTCAAGTAGTGTGTGCCCGTCTGTTGT
GTGACTCTGGTAACTAGAGATCCCTCAGACCCTTTTAGTCAGTGTGGAAAATCTCTAGCAGTGGCGCCCG
AACAGGGACTTGAAAGCGAAAGGGAAACCAGAGGAGCTCTCTCGACGCAGGACTCGGCTTGCTGAAGCGC
GCACGGCAAGAGGCGAGGGGCGGCGACTGGTGAGTACGCCAAAAATTTTGACTAGCGGAGGCTAGAAGGA
GAGAGATGGGTGCGAGAGCGTCAGTATTAAGCGGGGGAGAATTAGATCGCGATGGGAAAAAATTCGGTTA
AGGCCAGGGGGAAAGAAAAAATATAAATTAAAACATATAGTATGGGCAAGCAGGGAGCTAGAACGATTCG
CAGTTAATCCTGGCCTGTTAGAAACATCAGAAGGCTGTAGACAAATACTGGGACAGCTACAACCATCCCT
TCAGACAGGATCAGAAGAACTTAGATCATTATATAATACAGTAGCAACCCTCTATTGTGTGCATCAAAGG
ATAGAGATAAAAGACACCAAGGAAGCTTTAGACAAGATAGAGGAAGAGCAAAACAAAAGTAAGACCACCG
CACAGCAAGCGGCCGCTGATCTTCAGACCTGGAGGAGGAGATATGAGGGACAATTGGAGAAGTGAATTAT
ATAAATATAAAGTAGTAAAAATTGAACCATTAGGAGTAGCACCCACCAAGGCAAAGAGAAGAGTGGTGCA
GAGAGAAAAAAGAGCAGTGGGAATAGGAGCTTTGTTCCTTGGGTTCTTGGGAGCAGCAGGAAGCACTATG
GGCGCAGCGTCAATGACGCTGACGGTACAGGCCAGACAATTATTGTCTGGTATAGTGCAGCAGCAGAACA
ATTTGCTGAGGGCTATTGAGGCGCAACAGCATCTGTTGCAACTCACAGTCTGGGGCATCAAGCAGCTCCA
GGCAAGAATCCTGGCTGTGGAAAGATACCTAAAGGATCAACAGCTCCTGGGGATTTGGGGTTGCTCTGGA
AAACTCATTTGCACCACTGCTGTGCCTTGGAATGCTAGTTGGAGTAATAAATCTCTGGAACAGATTTGGA
ATCACACGACCTGGATGGAGTGGGACAGAGAAATTAACAATTACACAAGCTTAATACACTCCTTAATTGA
AGAATCGCAAAACCAGCAAGAAAAGAATGAACAAGAATTATTGGAATTAGATAAATGGGCAAGTTTGTGG
AATTGGTTTAACATAACAAATTGGCTGTGGTATATAAAATTATTCATAATGATAGTAGGAGGCTTGGTAG
GTTTAAGAATAGTTTTTGCTGTACTTTCTATAGTGAATAGAGTTAGGCAGGGATATTCACCATTATCGTT
TCAGACCCACCTCCCAACCCCGAGGGGACCCGACAGGCCCGAAGGAATAGAAGAAGAAGGTGGAGAGAGA
GACAGAGACAGATCCATTCGATTAGTGAACGGATCTCGACGGTATCGCTAGCTTTTAAAAGAAAAGGGGG
GATTGGGGGGTACAGTGCAGGGGAAAGAATAGTAGACATAATAGCAACAGACATACAAACTAAAGAATTA
CAAAAACAAATTACAAAAATTCAAAATTTTACTAGTGATTATCGGATCAACTTTGTATAGAAAAGTTGGG
CTCCGGTGCCCGTCAGTGGGCAGAGCGCACATCGCCCACAGTCCCCGAGAAGTTGGGGGGAGGGGTCGGC
AATTGAACCGGTGCCTAGAGAAGGTGGCGCGGGGTAAACTGGGAAAGTGATGTCGTGTACTGGCTCCGCC
TTTTTCCCGAGGGTGGGGGAGAACCGTATATAAGTGCAGTAGTCGCCGTGAACGTTCTTTTTCGCAACGG
GTTTGCCGCCAGAACACAGGTAAGTGCCGTGTGTGGTTCCCGCGGGCCTGGCCTCTTTACGGGTTATGGC
CCTTGCGTGCCTTGAATTACTTCCACCTGGCTGCAGTACGTGATTCTTGATCCCGAGCTTCGGGTTGGAA
GTGGGTGGGAGAGTTCGAGGCCTTGCGCTTAAGGAGCCCCTTCGCCTCGTGCTTGAGTTGAGGCCTGGCC
TGGGCGCTGGGGCCGCCGCGTGCGAATCTGGTGGCACCTTCGCGCCTGTCTCGCTGCTTTCGATAAGTCT
CTAGCCATTTAAAATTTTTGATGACCTGCTGCGACGCTTTTTTTCTGGCAAGATAGTCTTGTAAATGCGG
GCCAAGATCTGCACACTGGTATTTCGGTTTTTGGGGCCGCGGGCGGCGACGGGGCCCGTGCGTCCCAGCG
CACATGTTCGGCGAGGCGGGGCCTGCGAGCGCGGCCACCGAGAATCGGACGGGGGTAGTCTCAAGCTGGC
CGGCCTGCTCTGGTGCCTGGTCTCGCGCCGCCGTGTATCGCCCCGCCCTGGGCGGCAAGGCTGGCCCGGT
CGGCACCAGTTGCGTGAGCGGAAAGATGGCCGCTTCCCGGCCCTGCTGCAGGGAGCTCAAAATGGAGGAC
GCGGCGCTCGGGAGAGCGGGCGGGTGAGTCACCCACACAAAGGAAAAGGGCCTTTCCGTCCTCAGCCGTC
GCTTCATGTGACTCCACGGAGTACCGGGCGCCGTCCAGGCACCTCGATTAGTTCTCGAGCTTTTGGAGTA
CGTCGTCTTTAGGTTGGGGGGAGGGGTTTTATGCGATGGAGTTTCCCCACACTGAGTGGGTGGAGACTGA
AGTTAGGCCAGCTTGGCACTTGATGTAATTCTCCTTGGAATTTGCCCTTTTTGAGTTTGGATCTTGGTTC
ATTCTCAAGCCTCAGACAGTGGTTCAAAGTTTTTTTCTTCCATTTCAGGTGTCGTGACAAGTTTGTACAA
AAAAGCAGGCTGCCACCATGCCAGAGCCAGCGAAGTCTGCTCCCGCCCCGAAAAAGGGCTCCAAGAAGGC
GGTGACTAAGGCGCAGAAGAAAGGCGGCAAGAAGCGCAAGCGCAGCCGCAAGGAGAGCTATTCCATCTAT
GTGTACAAGGTTCTGAAGCAGGTCCACCCTGACACCGGCATTTCGTCCAAGGCCATGGGCATCATGAACT
CGTTTGTGAACGACATTTTCGAGCGCATCGCAGGTGAGGCTTCCCGCCTGGCGCATTACAACAAGCGCTC
GACCATCACCTCCAGGGAGATCCAGACGGCCGTGCGCCTGCTGCTGCCTGGGGAGTTGGCCAAGCACGCC
GTGTCCGAGGGTACTAAGGCCATCACCAAGTACACCAGCGCTAAGGATCCACCGGTCGCCACCATGGCCT
CCTCCGAGGACGTCATCAAGGAGTTCATGCGCTTCAAGGTGCGCATGGAGGGCTCCGTGAACGGCCACGA
GTTCGAGATCGAGGGCGAGGGCGAGGGCCGCCCCTACGAGGGCACCCAGACCGCCAAGCTGAAGGTGACC
AAGGGCGGCCCCCTGCCCTTCGCCTGGGACATCCTGTCCCCTCAGTTCCAGTACGGCTCCAAGGCCTACG
TGAAGCACCCCGCCGACATCCCCGACTACTTGAAGCTGTCCTTCCCCGAGGGCTTCAAGTGGGAGCGCGT
GATGAACTTCGAGGACGGCGGCGTGGTGACCGTGACCCAGGACTCCTCCCTGCAGGACGGCGAGTTCATC
TACAAGGTGAAGCTGCGCGGCACCAACTTCCCCTCCGACGGCCCCGTAATGCAGAAGAAGACCATGGGCT
GGGAGGCCTCCACCGAGCGGATGTACCCCGAGGACGGCGCCCTGAAGGGCGAGATCAAGATGAGGCTGAA
GCTGAAGGACGGCGGCCACTACGACGCCGAGGTCAAGACCACCTACATGGCCAAGAAGCCCGTGCAGCTG
CCCGGCGCCTACAAGACCGACATCAAGCTGGACATCACCTCCCACAACGAGGACTACACCATCGTGGAAC
AGTACGAGCGCGCCGAGGGCCGCCACTCCACCGGCGCCTAAACCCAGCTTTCTTGTACAAAGTGGTGATA
ATCGAATTCCGATAATCAACCTCTGGATTACAAAATTTGTGAAAGATTGACTGGTATTCTTAACTATGTT
GCTCCTTTTACGCTATGTGGATACGCTGCTTTAATGCCTTTGTATCATGCTATTGCTTCCCGTATGGCTT
TCATTTTCTCCTCCTTGTATAAATCCTGGTTGCTGTCTCTTTATGAGGAGTTGTGGCCCGTTGTCAGGCA
ACGTGGCGTGGTGTGCACTGTGTTTGCTGACGCAACCCCCACTGGTTGGGGCATTGCCACCACCTGTCAG
CTCCTTTCCGGGACTTTCGCTTTCCCCCTCCCTATTGCCACGGCGGAACTCATCGCCGCCTGCCTTGCCC
GCTGCTGGACAGGGGCTCGGCTGTTGGGCACTGACAATTCCGTGGTGTTGTCGGGGAAGCTGACGTCCTT
TCCATGGCTGCTCGCCTGTGTTGCCACCTGGATTCTGCGCGGGACGTCCTTCTGCTACGTCCCTTCGGCC
CTCAATCCAGCGGACCTTCCTTCCCGCGGCCTGCTGCCGGCTCTGCGGCCTCTTCCGCGTCTTCGCCTTC
GCCCTCAGACGAGTCGGATCTCCCTTTGGGCCGCCTCCCCGCATCGGGAATTCCCGCGGTTCGAATTCTA
CCGGGTAGGGGAGGCGCTTTTCCCAAGGCAGTCTGGAGCATGCGCTTTAGCAGCCCCGCTGGGCACTTGG
CGCTACACAAGTGGCCTCTGGCCTCGCACACATTCCACATCCACCGGTAGGCGCCAACCGGCTCCGTTCT
TTGGTGGCCCCTTCGCGCCACCTTCTACTCCTCCCCTAGTCAGGAAGTTCCCCCCCGCCCCGCAGCTCGC
GTCGTGCAGGACGTGACAAATGGAAGTAGCACGTCTCACTAGTCTCGTGCAGATGGACAGCACCGCTGAG
CAATGGAAGCGGGTAGGCCTTTGGGGCAGCGGCCAATAGCAGCTTTGCTCCTTCGCTTTCTGGGCTCAGA
GGCTGGGAAGGGGTGGGTCCGGGGGCGGGCTCAGGGGCGGGCTCAGGGGCGGGGCGGGCGCCCGAAGGTC
CTCCGGAGGCCCGGCATTCTGCACGCTTCAAAAGCGCACGTCTGCCGCGCTGTTCTCCTCTTCCTCATCT
CCGGGCCTTTCGACCTCACGTGGCCACCATGACCGAGTACAAGCCCACGGTGCGCCTCGCCACCCGCGAC
GACGTCCCCAGGGCCGTACGCACCCTCGCCGCCGCGTTCGCCGACTACCCCGCCACGCGCCACACCGTCG
ATCCGGACCGCCACATCGAGCGGGTCACCGAGCTGCAAGAACTCTTCCTCACGCGCGTCGGGCTCGACAT
CGGCAAGGTGTGGGTCGCGGACGACGGCGCCGCGGTGGCGGTCTGGACCACGCCGGAGAGCGTCGAAGCG
GGGGCGGTGTTCGCCGAGATCGGCCCGCGCATGGCCGAGTTGAGCGGTTCCCGGCTGGCCGCGCAGCAAC
AGATGGAAGGCCTCCTGGCGCCGCACCGGCCCAAGGAGCCCGCGTGGTTCCTGGCCACCGTCGGCGTCTC
GCCCGACCACCAGGGCAAGGGTCTGGGCAGCGCCGTCGTGCTCCCCGGAGTGGAGGCGGCCGAGCGCGCC
GGGGTGCCCGCCTTCCTGGAGACCTCCGCGCCCCGCAACCTCCCCTTCTACGAGCGGCTCGGCTTCACCG
TCACCGCCGACGTCGAGGTGCCCGAAGGACCGCGCACCTGGTGCATGACCCGCAAGCCCGGTGCCTGAGG
TACCTTTAAGACCAATGACTTACAAGGCAGCTGTAGATCTTAGCCACTTTTTAAAAGAAAAGGGGGGACT
GGAAGGGCTAATTCACTCCCAACGAAGACAAGATCTGCTTTTTGCTTGTACTGGGTCTCTCTGGTTAGAC
CAGATCTGAGCCTGGGAGCTCTCTGGCTAACTAGGGAACCCACTGCTTAAGCCTCAATAAAGCTTGCCTT
GAGTGCTTCAAGTAGTGTGTGCCCGTCTGTTGTGTGACTCTGGTAACTAGAGATCCCTCAGACCCTTTTA
GTCAGTGTGGAAAATCTCTAGCAGTAGTAGTTCATGTCATCTTATTATTCAGTATTTATAACTTGCAAAG
AAATGAATATCAGAGAGTGAGAGGAACTTGTTTATTGCAGCTTATAATGGTTACAAATAAAGCAATAGCA
TCACAAATTTCACAAATAAAGCATTTTTTTCACTGCATTCTAGTTGTGGTTTGTCCAAACTCATCAATGT
ATCTTATCATGTCTGGCTCTAGCTATCCCGCCCCTAACTCCGCCCATCCCGCCCCTAACTCCGCCCAGTT
CCGCCCATTCTCCGCCCCATGGCTGACTAATTTTTTTTATTTATGCAGAGGCCGAGGCCGCCTCGGCCTC
TGAGCTATTCCAGAAGTAGTGAGGAGGCTTTTTTGGAGGCCTAGGGACGTACCCAATTCGCCCTATAGTG
AGTCGTATTACGCGCGCTCACTGGCCGTCGTTTTACAACGTCGTGACTGGGAAAACCCTGGCGTTACCCA
ACTTAATCGCCTTGCAGCACATCCCCCTTTCGCCAGCTGGCGTAATAGCGAAGAGGCCCGCACCGATCGC
CCTTCCCAACAGTTGCGCAGCCTGAATGGCGAATGGG
[124 nt withheld, positions 6898-7021]
C
[91 nt withheld, positions 7023-7113]
A
[49 nt withheld, positions 7115-7163]
CCTTTGACGTTGGAGTCCACGTTCTTT
[37 nt withheld, positions 7191-7227]
ACCCTATCTCGGTCTATTCTTTTGATTTATAAGGGATTTTGCCGATTTCGGCCTATTGGTTAAAAAATGA
GCTGATTTAACAAAAATTTAACGCGAATTTTAACAAAATATTAACGCTTACAATTTAGGTGGCACTTTTC
GGGGAAATGTGCGCGGAACCCCTATTTGTTTATTTTTCTAAATACATTCAAATATGTATCCGCTCATGAG
ACAATAACCCTGATAAATGCTTCAATAATATTGAAAAAGGAAGAGTATGAGTATTCAACATTTCCGTGTC
GCCCTTATTCCCTTTTTTGCGGCATTTTGCCTTCCTGTTTTTGCTCACCCAGAAACGCTGGTGAAAGTAA
AAGATGCTGAAGATCAGTTGGGTGCACGAGTGGGTTACATCGAACTGGATCTCAACAGCGGTAAGATCCT
TGAGAGTTTTCGCCCCGAAGAACGTTTTCCAATGATGAGCACTTTTAAAGTTCTGCTATGTGGCGCGGTA
TTATCCCGTATTGACGCCGGGCAAGAGCAACTCGGTCGCCGCATACACTATTCTCAGAATGACTTGGTTG
AGTACTCACCAGTCACAGAAAAGCATCTTACGGATGGCATGACAGTAAGAGAATTATGCAGTGCTGCCAT
AACCATGAGTGATAACACTGCGGCCAACTTACTTCTGACAACGATCGGAGGACCGAAGGAGCTAACCGCT
TTTTTGCACAACATGGGGGATCATGTAACTCGCCTTGATCGTTGGGAACCGGAGCTGAATGAAGCCATAC
CAAACGACGAGCGTGACACCACGATGCCTGTAGCAATGGCAACAACGTTGCGCAAACTATTAACTGGCGA
ACTACTTACTCTAGCTTCCCGGCAACAATTAATAGACTGGATGGAGGCGGATAAAGTTGCAGGACCACTT
CTGCGCTCGGCCCTTCCGGCTGGCTGGTTTATTGCTGATAAATCTGGAGCCGGTGAGCGTGGGTCTCGCG
GTATCATTGCAGCACTGGGGCCAGATGGTAAGCCCTCCCGTATCGTAGTTATCTACACGACGGGGAGTCA
GGCAACTATGGATGAACGAAATAGACAGATCGCTGAGATAGGTGCCTCACTGATTAAGCATTGGTAACTG
TCAGACCAAGTTTACTCATATATACTTTAGATTGATTTAAAACTTCATTTTTAATTTAAAAGGATCTAGG
TGAAGATCCTTTTTGATAATCTCATGACCAAAATCCCTTAACGTGAGTTTTCGTTCCACTGAGCGTCAGA
CCCCGTAGAAAAGATCAAAGGATCTTCTTGAGATCCTTTTTTTCTGCGCGTAATCTGCTGCTTGCAAACA
AAAAAACCACCGCTACCAGCGGTGGTTTGTTTGCCGGATCAAGAGCTACCAACTCTTTTTCCGAAGGTAA
CTGGCTTCAGCAGAGCGCAGATACCAAATACTGTTCTTCTAGTGTAGCCGTAGTTAGGCCACCACTTCAA
GAACTCTGTAGCACCGCCTACATACCTCGCTCTGCTAATCCTGTTACCAGTGGCTGCTGCCAGTGGCGAT
AAGTCGTGTCTTACCGGGTTGGACTCAAGACGATAGTTACCGGATAAGGCGCAGCGGTCGGGCTGAACGG
GGGGTTCGTGCACACAGCCCAGCTTGGAGCGAACGACCTACACCGAACTGAGATACCTACAGCGTGAGCT
ATGAGAAAGCGCCACGCTTCCCGAAGAGAGAAAGGCGGACAGGTATCCGGTAAGCGGCAGGGTCGGAACA
GGAGAGCGCACGAGGGAGCTTCCAGGGGGAAACGCCTGGTATCTTTATAGTCCTGTCGGGTTTCGCCACC
TCTGACTTGAGCGTCGATTTTTGTGATGCTCGTCAGGGGGGCGGAGCCTATGGAAAAACGCCAGCAACGC
GGCCTTTTTACGGTTCCTGGCCTTTTGCTGGCCTTTTGCTCACATGTTCTTTCCTGCGTTATCCCCTGAT
TCTGTGGATAACCGTATTACCGCCTTTGAGTGAGCTGATACCGCTCGCCGCAGCCGAACGACCGAGCGCA
GCGAGTCAGTGAGCGAGGAAGCGGAAGAGCGCCCAATACGCAAACCGCCTCTCCCCGCGCGTTGGCCGAT
TCATTAATGCAGCTGGCACGACAGGTTTCCCGACTGGAAAGCGGGCAGTGAGCGCAACGCAATTAATGTG
AGTTAGCTCACTCATTAGGCACCCCAGGCTTTACACTTTATGCTTCCGGCTCGTATGTTGTGTGGAATTG
TGAGCGGATAACAATTTCACACAGGAAACAGCTATGACCATGATTACGCCAAGCGCGCAATTAACCCTCA
CTAAAGGGAACAAAAGCTGGAGCTGCAAGCTT
Features (pLannotate 1.2.2; 33 found; start..end, strand, type, name):
      3..229     +  promoter       RSV promoter: Rous sarcoma virus enhancer/promoter
    230..410     +  LTR            5' LTR (truncated): truncated 5' long terminal repeat (LTR) from HIV-1
    457..582     +  misc_feature   HIV-1 Ψ: packaging signal of human immunodeficiency virus type 1
    566..929     +  CDS            HIV-1 gag (fragment): gag protein from human immunodeficiency virus 1; gag
   1075..1308    +  misc_feature   RRE: The Rev response element (RRE) of HIV-1 allows for Rev-dependent mRNA export from the nucleus to the cytoplasm.
   1685..1785    +  CDS            Rev (fragment): human immunodeficiency virus 1 (HIV-1) Rev protein; rev; enhances nuclear export of unspliced and incompletely spliced viral mRNAs
   1803..1920    +  misc_feature   cPPT/CTS: central polypurine tract and central termination sequence of HIV-1
   1938..1958    +  protein_bind   attB4: mutant version of attB; core recombination site for the Gateway® BP reaction BP Clonase™
   1978..2189    +  promoter       EF-1α core promoter: core promoter for human elongation factor EF-1α
   2190..2299    +  intron         EF-1α intron A (fragment): intron upstream of the start codon of human EF-1α
   2925..3128    +  intron         EF-1α intron A: truncated intron upstream of the start codon of human EF-1α
   3137..3161    +  protein_bind   attB1: mutant version of attB; recombination site for the Gateway® BP reaction BP Clonase™
   3168..3545    +  CDS            H2B: human histone H2B; HIST1H2BJ
   3564..4241    +  CDS            mRFP1: monomeric derivative of DsRed (Campbell et al., 2002) mammalian codon-optimized
   4242..4266    -  protein_bind   attB2: mutant version of attB; recombination site for the Gateway® BP reaction BP Clonase™
   4284..4872    +  misc_feature   WPRE: woodchuck hepatitis virus posttranscriptional regulatory element
   4903..5402    +  promoter       PGK promoter: mouse phosphoglycerate kinase 1 promoter
   5419..6018    +  CDS            PuroR: puromycin N-acetyltransferase; pac from Streptomyces alboniger; confers resistance to puromycin
   6008..6088    +  CDS            nef (fragment): NEF_HV1Z2 - Experimental evidence at protein level: Swiss-Prot protein existence level 1. Extracellular Nef protein targets CD4(+) T-lymphocytes for apoptosis by interacting with CXCR4 surface receptors. From Human immunodeficiency virus type 1 group M subtype D (isolate Z2/CDC-Z34) (HIV-1).
   6090..6323    +  LTR            3' LTR (ΔU3): self-inactivating 3' long terminal repeat (LTR) from HIV-1
   6395..6516    +  polyA_signal   SV40 poly(A) signal: SV40 polyadenylation signal
   6556..6691    +  rep_origin     SV40 ori: SV40 origin of replication
   6712..6730    -  promoter       T7 promoter: promoter for bacteriophage T7 RNA polymerase
   6738..6893    +  CDS            lacZα (fragment): LacZα fragment of β-galactosidase; lacZ fragment
   6898..7326    +  rep_origin     f1 ori (sequence partly withheld): f1 bacteriophage origin of replication; arrow indicates direction of (+) strand synthesis
   7379..7483    +  promoter       AmpR promoter: bla
   7484..8344    +  CDS            AmpR: β-lactamase; bla; confers resistance to ampicillin, carbenicillin, and related antibiotics
   8515..9103    +  rep_origin     ori: high-copy-number ColE1/pMB1/pBR322/pUC origin of replication
   9286..9378    +  CDS            lacI (fragment): lac repressor; lacI; The lac repressor binds to the lac operator to inhibit transcription in E. coli. This inhibition can be relieved by adding lactose or isopropyl-β-D-thiogalactopyranoside (IPTG).
   9391..9412    +  protein_bind   CAP binding site: CAP binding activates transcription in the presence of cAMP. E. coli catabolite activator protein
   9427..9457    +  promoter       lac promoter: promoter for the E. coli lac operon
   9465..9481    +  protein_bind   lac operator: The lac repressor binds to the lac operator to inhibit transcription in E. coli. This inhibition can be relieved by adding lactose or isopropyl-β-D-thiogalactopyranoside (IPTG). lac repressor encoded by lacI
   9526..9544    +  promoter       T3 promoter: promoter for bacteriophage T3 RNA polymerase
