[The description below was written by a language model from this plasmid's Addgene catalogue record and pLannotate feature annotations shown in this document.]
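Description:
pLV[Exp]-Puro-EF-1α>{H2B-RFP} is a third-generation-style, self-inactivating HIV-1 lentiviral expression vector of about 9.6 kb, built by a commercial vector service; the catalogue entry does not name a backbone. In bacteria it is maintained through a high-copy ColE1/pUC-type origin with ampicillin resistance (bla). The backbone also carries an f1 origin, an SV40 origin and remnants of lac and T7/T3 cloning-vector sequence. The viral genome is transcribed from an RSV promoter fused to a truncated 5' LTR, so Tat is not needed during packaging. It contains the Ψ packaging signal with a gag fragment, the RRE for Rev-dependent export of the unspliced genomic RNA, and the cPPT/CTS, which aids nuclear import. A ΔU3 3' LTR followed by an SV40 polyadenylation signal renders the integrated provirus transcriptionally self-inactivated.

Between the LTRs, the human EF-1α promoter with its intron A drives a histone H2B–red fluorescent protein fusion flanked by Gateway attB1/attB2 scars, with attB4 upstream of the promoter, reflecting recombination-based assembly. A WPRE downstream enhances transcript stability and expression. A separate mouse PGK promoter drives puromycin N-acetyltransferase for selecting transduced mammalian cells. The sources disagree on the insert's origin. The catalogue lists mouse and Entacmaea quadricolor as source species, whereas the automated annotation matches the histone to human HIST1H2BJ and the fluorophore to the DsRed-derived mRFP1. The stated purpose is constitutive RFP expression, with histone-bound nuclear signal as well as cytoplasmic signal. Such chromatin labelling suits stable marking and tracking of cells, and the associated publication concerns pluripotent stem cells and blastocyst complementation.
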