Addgene plasmid #201121: pLV[Exp]-Puro-EF-1α>{H2B-RFP}
Purpose: RFP expression in cells under EF-1α promoter; cytoplasmic and histone-bound, nuclear
Depositing lab: Ori Bar-Nur. Depositing organization: ETH Zurich (Swiss Federal Institute of Technology). Publication: Exclusive generation of rat spermatozoa in sterile mice utilizing blastocyst complementation with pluripotent stem cells. Zvick J, Tarnowska-Sengul M, Ghosh A, Bundschuh N, Gjonlleshaj P, Hinte LC, Trautmann CL, Noe F, Qabrati X, Domenig SA, Kim I, Hennek T, von Meyenn F, Bar-Nur O. Stem Cell Reports. 2022 Sep 13;17(9):1942-1958. doi: 10.1016/j.stemcr.2022.07.005. Epub 2022 Aug 4. PubMed 35931077.
Backbone
  Vector backbone: N/A
  Vector type: Lentiviral
  Selectable markers: Puromycin
Growth in bacteria
  Bacterial resistance: Ampicillin, 100 μg/mL
  Growth temperature: 37°C
  Growth strain: NEB Stable
  Copy number: High Copy
Gene/Insert
  Gene/Insert name: H2B-RFP
  Species: M. musculus (mouse); Entacmaea quadricolor
  Mutation: No
  Cloning method: Unknown
  Sequencing primers: 5′ Unknown
Terms and licenses: Academic/Nonprofit Terms; Industry Terms: Not Available to Industry
Depositor comments: Plasmid generated by VectorBuilder, ID: VB190319-1059dgz .
How to cite: pLV[Exp]-Puro-EF-1α>{H2B-RFP} was a gift from Ori Bar-Nur (Addgene plasmid # 201121 ; http://n2t.net/addgene:201121 ; RRID:Addgene_201121)
